>Addgene plasmid #56404 | mT-Sapphire-H2B-6 | depositor partial sequence | sequence record 87297 | insert sequence
ACGTCAGATCCGCTAGCGCTACCGGACTCAGATCTCGAGCTCAAGCTTCGAATTCTGCAGTCGACGGTAC
CGCCACCATGCCAGAGCCAGCGAAGTCTGCTCCCGCCCCGAAAAAGGGCTCCAAGAAGGCGGTGACTAAG
GCGCAGAAGAAAGGCGGCAAGAAGCGCAAGCGCAGCCGCAAGGAGAGCTATTCCATCTATGTGTACAAGG
TTCTGAAGCAGGTCCACCCTGACACCGGCATTTCGTCCAAGGCCATGGGCATCATGAATTCGTTTGTGAA
CGACATTTTCGAGCGCATCGCAGGTGAGGCTTCCCGCCTGGCGCATTACAACAAGCGCTCGACCATCACC
TCCAGGGAGATCCAGACGGCCGTGCGCCTGCTGCTGCCTGGGGAGTTGGCCAAGCACGCCGTGTCCGAGG
GTACTAAGGCCATCACCAAGTACACCAGCGCTAAGGATCCACCGGTCGCCACCATGGTGAGCAAGGGCGA
GGAGCTGTTCACCGGGGTGGTGCCCATCCTGGTCGAGCTGGACGGCGACGTAAACGGCCACAAGTTCAGC
GTGTCCGGCGAGGGCGAGGGCGATGCCACCTACGGCAAGCTGACCCTGAAGTTCATCTGCACCACCGGCA
AGCTGCCCGTGCCCTGGCCCACCCTCGTGACCACCTTCTCCTACGGCGTGATGGTGTTCGCCCGCTACCC
CGACCACATGAAGCAGCACGACTTCTTCAAGTCCGCCATGCCCGAAGGCTACGTCCAGGAGCGCACCATC
TTCTTCAAGGACGACGGCAACTACAAGACCCGCGCCGAGGTGAAGTTCGAGGGCGACACCCTGGTGAACC
GCATCGAGCTGAAGGGCATCGACTTCAAGGAGGACGGCAACATCCTGGGGCACAAGCTGGAGTACAACTT
CAACAGCCACAACGTCTATATCATGGCCGACAAGCAGAAGAACGGCATCAAGGCCAACTTCAAGATCCGC
CACAACATCGAGGACGGCGGCGTGCAGCTCGCCGACCACTACCAGCAGAACACCCCCATCGGCGACGGCC
CCGTGCTGCTGCCCGACAACCACTACCTGAGCATCCAGTCCAAGCTGAGCAAAGACCCCAACGAGAAGCG
CGATCACATGGTCCTGCTGGAGTTCGTGACCGCCGCCGGGATCACTCTGGGCATGGACGAGCTGTACAAG
TAAGCGGCCGCGACTCTAGATCATAATCAGCCATACCACATT
