>Addgene plasmid #56404 | mT-Sapphire-H2B-6 | addgene partial sequence | sequence record 118167 | CMV-F 5'-CGCAAATGGGCGGTAGGCGTG-3'
TGAACCGTCAGATCCGCTAGCGCTACCGGACTCAGATCTCGAGCTCAAGCTTCGAATTCTGCAGTCGACG
GTACCGCCACCATGCCAGAGCCAGCGAAGTCTGCTCCCGCCCCGAAAAAGGGCTCCAAGAAGGCGGTGAC
TAAGGCGCAGAAGAAAGGCGGCAAGAAGCGCAAGCGCAGCCGCAAGGAGAGCTATTCCATCTATGTGTAC
AAGGTTCTGAAGCAGGTCCACCCTGACACCGGCATTTCGTCCAAGGCCATGGGCATCATGAATTCGTTTG
TGAACGACATTTTCGAGCGCATCGCAGGTGAGGCTTCCCGCCTGGCGCATTACAACAAGCGCTCGACCAT
CACCTCCAGGGAGATCCAGACGGCCGTGCGCCTGCTGCTGCCTGGGGAGTTGGCCAAGCACGCCGTGTCC
GAGGGTACTAAGGCCATCACCAAGTACACCAGCGCTAAGGATCCACCGGTCGCCACCATGGTGAGCAAGG
GCGAGGAGCTGTTCACCGGGGTGGTGCCCATCCTGGTCGAGCTGGACGGCGACGTAAACGGCCACAAGTT
CAGCGTGTCCGGCGAGGGCGAGGGCGATGCCACCTACGGCAAGCTGACCCTGAAGTTCATCTGCACCACC
GGCAAGCTGCCCGTGCCCTGGCCCACCCTCGTGACCACCTTCTCCTACGGCGTGATGGTGTTCGCCCGCT
ACCCCGACCACATGAAGCAGCACGACTTCTTCAAGTCCGCCATGCCCGAAGGCTACGTCCAGGAGCGCAC
CATCTTCTTCAAGGACGACGGCAACTACAAGACCCGCGCCGAGGTGAAGTTCGAG
