[The description below was written by a language model from this plasmid's Addgene catalogue record.]
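Description:
mT-Sapphire-H2B-6 is a mammalian expression plasmid that produces human histone H2B fused to the fluorescent protein mT-Sapphire, giving a live-cell marker for chromatin and the nucleus. It is built on an mT-Sapphire backbone of about 4.75 kb (excluding the insert) and is maintained in E. coli as a high-copy plasmid under kanamycin selection. In mammalian cells the neomycin resistance marker allows G418 selection of stable transfectants. No feature table accompanies the record, so the origin of replication and the promoters driving the resistance markers are not stated. The use of an SV40 polyA reverse sequencing primer suggests that an SV40 polyadenylation signal lies downstream of the fusion.

The insert is human H2B, corresponding to the H2BC11 (HIST1H2BJ) gene, and it carries two recorded amino-acid substitutions, D26G and V119I. Expression is driven by the CMV promoter, a strong constitutive promoter in most mammalian cell lines. The fluorescent protein is supplied by the backbone and sits at the C terminus of the histone, so H2B is translated first, followed by mT-Sapphire. The "6" in the name may refer to the length of the linker between the two parts, but the record does not explain it. Because H2B is incorporated into nucleosomes, the fusion labels chromatin throughout the cell cycle. mT-Sapphire is recorded with excitation at 399 nm and emission at 511 nm, a large Stokes shift that pairs violet excitation with green emission. The construct is typically used for imaging nuclear localization, chromosome dynamics and mitosis, and it suits multicolour experiments where this spectral profile helps separate it from other fluorophores.
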