Addgene plasmid #56404: mT-Sapphire-H2B-6
Purpose: Localization: Nucleus/Histones, Excitation: 399, Emission: 511
Depositing lab: Michael Davidson. Depositing organization: Florida State University, Tallahassee.
Backbone
  Vector backbone: mT-Sapphire
  Backbone size w/o insert (bp): 4750
  Vector type: Mammalian Expression
  Selectable markers: Neomycin (select with G418)
Growth in bacteria
  Bacterial resistance: Kanamycin, 50 μg/mL
  Growth temperature: 37°C
  Growth strain: DH5alpha
  Copy number: High Copy
Gene/Insert
  Gene/Insert name: H2B (alt names: Human Histone H2B; NM_021058.3)
  Species: H. sapiens (human)
  Mutation: D26G and V119I in H2B
  Entrez Gene: H2BC11 (a.k.a. H2B/r, H2BFR, H2BJ, HIST1H2BJ)
  Promoter: CMV
  Tag / fusion protein: mT (C terminal on backbone)
  Cloning method: Unknown
  Sequencing primers: 5′ CMV-F; 3′ SV40pA-R
Terms and licenses: Academic/Nonprofit Terms; Industry Terms
Depositor comments: . Excitation = 399; Emission = 511
How to cite: mT-Sapphire-H2B-6 was a gift from Michael Davidson (Addgene plasmid # 56404 ; http://n2t.net/addgene:56404 ; RRID:Addgene_56404)
